>Addgene plasmid #74139 | Xlim-3 (lhx3) | addgene partial sequence | sequence record 141428 | M13-F20 5'-TGTAAAACGACGGCCAGT-3'
CACCGCGGTGGCGGCCGCTCTAGAACTAGTGGATCCCCCGGGCTGCAGGAATTCCAGCATCCAGGGCAGG
TGGTAATTCTCTCTCCGCAACCTCCATGATCCAACTCAAGAGAACTTGGGAACCCGTTTTCCTTAGTTAA
AGTCCCAATTTGCTCCACAAGTCCTGCTGCAGGATCTGTTTGCAGCACCTGATACCTGAGGCTCCTATTT
AGTTTCAGCAGCCTAGATAAGACCTTCCTGGGCTCTTAAAGAGACAGGGGATGTTGTATCTCGCAGAACT
CATACAACTAGTTTAGGGGGAGCAGCTGATAACACGGAGGCAGACTTTAATTTCGGTGTAGAAGACGTGC
AAATCCTTGAGGTTGGCATAAAGCGAATACCATGCTTCTTGAGCGAGTAAGGACCGGCACGCAGAAGTCA
TCGGACATGTGTGGATATACGGGCAGCCCAGAAATCCCTCAGTGTGCAGGCTGCAATCAGCACATTGTAG
ATCGTTTCATCCTAAAGGTTCTCGACAGGCACTGGCACAGCAAATGCTTAAAATGTAACGACTGTCAGAT
CCAACTGGCAGAGAAATGTTTCAGCCGAGGGGACAGTGTGTACTGCAAAGACGACTTTTTTAAGAGATTT
GGGACCAAATGTGCAGCCTGCCAACAAGGAATCCCCCCCACCCAGGTGGTGAGGAGAGCCCAGGAGTTTG
TGTATCATCTTCACTGCTTTGCTTGCATTGTATGCAAAAGGCAGCTGGCCACTGGGGATGAGTTTTACCT
CATGGAGGACAGCAGGCTGGTGTGCAAGGCAGATTACGAGACAGCAAA
