>Addgene plasmid #74139 | Xlim-3 (lhx3) | addgene partial sequence | sequence record 141436 | M13-Rev 5'-CAGGAAACAGCTATGACC-3'
AAGCTGGTACCGGGCCCCCCCTCGAGGTCGACGGTATCGATAAGCTTGATATCGAATTCCCTTTTCTTTC
GCTCGTCTGTTCTGGAACCAGACCTGTACCACCCTCATATCCAAGCCAGTCTCAGAGGAAAGCTGCTCTC
GGACATGTCTGGCAGGTTTTGGAGAGTTGTTATAGGCATTTTTCAGAGTTTCCAACTGTTTTGCAGTGAT
TGTGGTTCTTGGCCTCTTTGCAGTCGATTCTGCCTCTCTCTGTTTTGCTGTCTCGTAATCTGCCTTGCAC
ACCAGCCTGCTGTCCTCCATGAGGTAAAACTCATCCCCAGTGGCCAGCTGCCTTTTGCATACAATGCAAG
CAAAGCAGTGAAGATGATACACAAACTCCTGGGCTCTCCTCACCACCTGGGTGGGGGGGATTCCTTGTTG
GCAGGCTGCACATTTGGTCCCAAATCTCTTAAAAAAGTCGTCTTTGCAGTACACACTGTCCCCTCGGCTG
AAACATTTCTCTGCCAGTTGGATCTGACAGTCGTTACATTTTAAGCATTTGCTGTGCCAGTGCCTGTCGA
GAACCTTTAGGATGAAACGATCTACAATGTGCTGATTGCAGCCTGCACACTGAGGGATTTCTGGGCTGCC
CGTATATCCACACATGTCCGATGACTTCTGCGTGCCGGTCCTTACTCGCTCAAGAAGCATGGTATTCGCT
TTATGCCAACCTCAAGGATTTGCACGTCTTCTACACCGAAATTAAAGTCTGCCTCCGTGTTATCAGCTGC
TCCCCCTAAACTAGTTGTATGAGTTCTGCGAGATACAACATCCCCTGTCTCTTTAAGAGCCCAGGAAGGT
CT
