[The description below was written by a language model from this plasmid's Addgene catalogue record.]
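Description:
Xlim-3 (lhx3) is a bacterial cloning plasmid carrying a partial cDNA for the Xenopus laevis LIM-class homeobox gene lhx3, historically called Xlim-3; the clone itself is designated LH23-1. The 957 bp insert sits in the Bluescript KS+ (BS KS+) backbone, a standard high-copy phagemid that is maintained in E. coli under ampicillin selection. No feature table accompanies the record, so the exact cloning sites, insert boundaries and which portion of the lhx3 coding or untranslated sequence is represented are not stated beyond its being a partial clone.

The useful property of this construct comes from the opposing bacteriophage RNA polymerase promoters that flank the Bluescript polylinker, which allow either strand of the insert to be transcribed in vitro from a linearized template. According to the record, linearizing with HindIII and transcribing with T7 polymerase gives sense RNA, whereas linearizing with BamHI and transcribing with T3 polymerase gives antisense RNA. Antisense transcripts of this kind typically serve as labelled probes for in situ hybridization or RNase protection, with the sense strand as a negative control. This fits the associated study, which described lhx3 expression during Xenopus development as limited to neural and neuroendocrine tissues. Because the cDNA is incomplete and the vector has no eukaryotic promoter, the plasmid is best regarded as a probe template and sequence resource rather than as an expression construct for functional protein.
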