Addgene plasmid #74139: Xlim-3 (lhx3)
Purpose: Partial cDNA clone for Xlim-3 (lhx3), named LH23-1. Cloned in BS KS+. To prepare RNA, sense: HindIII/T7; antisense: BamHI/T3.
Depositing lab: Igor Dawid. Depositing organization: National Institute of Child Health and Human Development (NICHD). Publication: Expression of LIM class homeobox gene Xlim-3 in Xenopus development is limited to neural and neuroendocrine tissues. Taira M, Hayes WP, Otani H, Dawid IB. Dev Biol. 1993 Sep;159(1):245-56. 10.1006/dbio.1993.1237 PubMed 8103491.
Backbone
  Vector backbone: BS KS+
Growth in bacteria
  Bacterial resistance: Ampicillin, 100 μg/mL
  Growth temperature: 37°C
  Growth strain: DH5alpha
  Copy number: High Copy
Gene/Insert
  Gene/Insert name: lhx3 (alt name: Xlim-3)
  Species: X. laevis (frog)
  Insert size (bp): 957
  Entrez Gene: lhx3 (a.k.a. LIM-3, lim3, xlim-3)
Terms and licenses: Academic/Nonprofit Terms; Industry Terms: Not Available to Industry
Depositor comments: cloned in this lab
How to cite: Xlim-3 (lhx3) was a gift from Igor Dawid (Addgene plasmid # 74139 ; http://n2t.net/addgene:74139 ; RRID:Addgene_74139)
